Addgene plasmid #39833: EKAR2G_design1_mTFP_227_Venus_wt
Depositing lab: Olivier Pertz. Depositing organization: University of Basel. Publication: A Versatile Toolkit to Produce Sensitive FRET Biosensors to Visualize Signaling in Time and Space. Fritz RD, Letzelter M, Reimann A, Martin K, Fusco L, Ritsma L, Ponsioen B, Fluri E, Schulte-Merker S, van Rheenen J, Pertz O. Sci Signal. 2013 Jul 23;6(285):rs12. doi: 10.1126/scisignal.2004135. PubMed 23882122.
Backbone
  Vector backbone: pTriEx4
  Backbone manufacturer: Novagen
  Backbone size w/o insert (bp): 4900
  Total vector size (bp): 7050
  Vector type: Mammalian Expression, Bacterial Expression, Insect Expression
Growth in bacteria
  Bacterial resistance: Ampicillin, 100 μg/mL
  Growth temperature: 37°C
  Growth strain: Top10
  Copy number: High Copy
Gene/Insert
  Gene/Insert name: Erk activity reporter
  Species: Synthetic
  Insert size (bp): 2171
  Promoter: CMV
  Tag / fusion protein: His-Myc (N terminal on insert)
  Cloning method: Restriction Enzyme; 5′ cloning site PacI (not destroyed); 3′ cloning site XhoI (not destroyed)
  Sequencing primers: 5′ ctggttattgtgctgtctc; 3′ tcagtggtatttgtga
Resource information
  A portion of this plasmid was derived from a plasmid made by: Karel Svoboda, Janelia Farm Research Campus, Howard Hughes Medical Institute, Ashburn
Terms and licenses: Academic/Nonprofit Terms; Industry Terms: Not Available to Industry
Depositor comments: A genetically encoded fluorescent sensor of ERK activity. 2008. PNAS 205(49)
How to cite: EKAR2G_design1_mTFP_227_Venus_wt was a gift from Olivier Pertz (Addgene plasmid # 39833 ; http://n2t.net/addgene:39833 ; RRID:Addgene_39833)
