[The description below was written by a language model from this plasmid's Addgene catalogue record and the feature table of its GenBank file.]
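Description:
EKAR2G_design1_mTFP_227_Venus_wt is a roughly 7 kb expression plasmid carrying a genetically encoded FRET biosensor for ERK (MAP kinase) activity, built in the Novagen pTriEx4 backbone. pTriEx vectors are designed to allow expression from a single plasmid in mammalian, bacterial and insect cells, and the record lists all three vector types. The promoter recorded for the insert is CMV. The plasmid is maintained in E. coli at high copy number under ampicillin selection.

The insert is a synthetic "Erk activity reporter" of about 2.2 kb, placed between PacI and XhoI sites that both remain intact, which suits a modular, swappable cloning scheme. The available sequence record covers only this insert, not the backbone. It annotates an N-terminal 6xHis affinity tag followed by a Myc epitope tag, and a mammalian codon-optimized Venus yellow fluorescent protein near the C-terminal end. The long stretch between the tags and Venus is unannotated. From the construct name it presumably encodes the mTFP donor in a variant labelled "227", paired with wild-type (non-permuted) Venus as acceptor, together with the ERK-sensing module, but the record does not describe these parts. The depositor notes that part of the plasmid derives from an earlier published ERK activity sensor.

The construct belongs to a toolkit for producing more sensitive FRET biosensors by testing different fluorophore variants and arrangements. It is intended for live imaging of ERK signalling in time and space, while the His and Myc tags permit purification or detection of the sensor protein.
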