LOCUS       Exported 2171 bp ds-DNA linear SYN 29-MAY-2021
DEFINITION  synthetic linear DNA
ACCESSION   .
VERSION     .
KEYWORDS    EKAR2G_design1_mTFP_227_Venus_wt
SOURCE      synthetic DNA construct
  ORGANISM  synthetic DNA construct
REFERENCE   1 (bases 1 to 2171)
  AUTHORS   Fritz RD, Letzelter M, Reimann A, Martin K, Fusco L, Ritsma L,
            Ponsioen B, Fluri E, Schulte-Merker S, van Rheenen J, Pertz O
  TITLE     A Versatile Toolkit to Produce Sensitive FRET Biosensors to
            Visualize Signaling in Time and Space.
  JOURNAL   Sci Signal. 2013 Jul 23;6(285):rs12. doi: 10.1126/scisignal.2004135.
  PUBMED    23882122
REFERENCE   2 (bases 1 to 2171)
  AUTHORS   .
  TITLE     Direct Submission
  JOURNAL   Exported May 29, 2021 from SnapGene Server 1.1.58
            http://www.snapgene.com
FEATURES             Location/Qualifiers
     source          1..2171
                     /organism="synthetic DNA construct"
                     /mol_type="other DNA"
     CDS             9..26
                     /codon_start=1
                     /product="6xHis affinity tag"
                     /label=6xHis
                     /translation="HHHHHH"
     CDS             36..65
                     /codon_start=1
                     /product="Myc (human c-Myc proto-oncogene) epitope tag"
                     /label=Myc
                     /translation="EQKLISEEDL"
     CDS             1386..2102
                     /codon_start=1
                     /product="yellow fluorescent protein (YFP) with fast and
                     efficient maturation (Nagai et al., 2002)"
                     /label=Venus
                     /note="mammalian codon-optimized"
                     /translation="MVSKGEELFTGVVPILVELDGDVNGHKFSVSGEGEGDATYGKLTL
                     KLICTTGKLPVPWPTLVTTLGYGLQCFARYPDHMKQHDFFKSAMPEGYVQERTIFFKDD
                     GNYKTRAEVKFEGDTLVNRIELKGIDFKEDGNILGHKLEYNYNSHNVYITADKQKNGIK
                     ANFKIRHNIEDGGVQLADHYQQNTPIGDGPVLLPDNHYLSYQSALSKDPNEKRDHMVLL
                     EFVTAAGITLGMDELYK"
     primer_bind     complement(1431..1452)
                     /label=EGFP-N
                     /note="EGFP, reverse primer"
     primer_bind     complement(1692..1711)
                     /label=EXFP-R
                     /note="For distinguishing EGFP variants, reverse primer"
     primer_bind     2039..2060
                     /label=EGFP-C
                     /note="EGFP, forward primer"
ORIGIN
        1 ccatggcaca ccatcaccac caccacggga gcggggagca gaaactaata tcagaggagg
       61 atcttggctc aggttcagga tcctccaccg acggcatgga cgagctgtac aagggtgcta
      121 gcggaggaat ggtgagcaag ggcgaggaga ccacaatggg cgtaatcaag cccgacatga
      181 agatcaagct gaagatggag ggcaacgtga atggccacgc cttcgtgatc gagggcgagg
      241 gcgagggcaa gccctacgac ggcaccaaca ccatcaacct ggaggtgaag gagggagccc
      301 ccctgccctt ctcctacgac attctgacca ccgcgttcgc ctacggcaac agggccttca
      361 ccaagtaccc cgacgacatc cccaactact tcaagcagtc cttccccgag ggctactctt
      421 gggagcgcac catgaccttc gaggacaagg gcatcgtgaa ggtgaagtcc gacatctcca
      481 tggaggagga ctccttcatc tacgagatac acctcaaggg cgagaacttc ccccccaacg
      541 gccccgtgat gcagaagaag accaccggct gggacgcctc caccgagagg atgtacgtgc
      601 gcgacggcgt gctgaagggc gacgtcaagc acaagctgct gctggagggc ggcggccacc
      661 accgcgttga cttcaagacc atctacaggg ccaagaaggc ggtgaagctg cccgactatc
      721 actttgtgga ccaccgcatc gagatcctga accacgacaa ggactacaac aaggtgaccg
      781 tttacgagag cgccgtggcc cgcaactccg gaatggcgga cgaggagaag ctgccgcccg
      841 gctgggagaa gcgcatgagc cgcagctcag gccgagtgta ctacttcaac cacatcacta
      901 acgccagcca gtgggagcgg cccagcggca acagcagcag tggtggcaaa aacgggcagg
      961 gggagcctgc caggaagctg cgcattctgc agtcgactag ggagcaaggg cttgtgcccg
     1021 ggtctagagg cggaggtggt ggaggaggtg gaggtggtgg aggtggaggt ggaggtggtg
     1081 gcggtggtgg aggaggagga gctagaggcg gaggtggtgg aggaggtgga ggtggtggag
     1141 gtggaggtgg aggtggtggc ggtggtggag gaggaggagc cagcggcgga ggtggtggag
     1201 gaggtggagg tggtggaggt ggaggtggag gtggtggcgg tggtggagga ggaggaaccg
     1261 gtgctgacca actgactgaa gagtggtcga cggtacagcg gaccgcgcct gacgtaccac
     1321 gtacaccagt aggaaaggca aagctttcat tccaattccc gcgggcgcgg gacatcgcgg
     1381 ccgcgatggt gagcaagggc gaggagctgt tcaccggggt ggtgcccatc ctggtcgagc
     1441 tggacggcga cgtaaacggc cacaagttca gcgtgtccgg cgagggcgag ggcgatgcca
     1501 cctacggcaa gctgaccctg aagctgatct gcaccaccgg caagctgccc gtgccctggc
     1561 ccaccctcgt gaccaccctg ggctacggcc tgcagtgctt cgcccgctac cccgaccaca
     1621 tgaagcagca cgacttcttc aagtccgcca tgcccgaagg ctacgtccag gagcgcacca
     1681 tcttcttcaa ggacgacggc aactacaaga cccgcgccga ggtgaagttc gagggcgaca
     1741 ccctggtgaa ccgcatcgag ctgaagggca tcgacttcaa ggaggacggc aacatcctgg
     1801 ggcacaagct ggagtacaac tacaacagcc acaacgtcta tatcaccgcc gacaagcaga
     1861 agaacggcat caaggccaac ttcaagatcc gccacaacat cgaggacggc ggcgtgcagc
     1921 tcgccgacca ctaccagcag aacaccccca tcggcgacgg ccccgtgctg ctgcccgaca
     1981 accactacct gagctaccag tccgccctga gcaaagaccc caacgagaag cgcgatcaca
     2041 tggtcctgct ggagttcgtg accgccgccg ggatcactct cggcatggac gagctgtaca
     2101 agggtaccga tatccttcaa aaaaaacttg aagaacttga acttgacgaa tgagatatct
     2161 aatgactcga g
//
