>Addgene plasmid #39833 | EKAR2G_design1_mTFP_227_Venus_wt | addgene partial sequence | sequence record 54658 | pTriExUP 5'-GGTTATTGTGCTGTCTCATCA-3'
ATACGACTCACTATAGGGGAATTGTGAGCGGATAACAATTCCCCGGAGTTAATCCGGGACCTTTAATTCA
ACCCAACACAATATATTATAGTTAAATAAGAATTATTATCAAATCATTTGTATATTAATTAAAATACTAT
ACTGTAAATTACATTTTATTTACAATCAAAGGAGATATACCATGGCACACCATCACCACCACCACGGGAG
CGGGGAGCAGAAACTAATATCAGAGGAGGATCTTGGCTCAGGTTCAGGATCCTCCACCGACGGCATGGAC
GAGCTGTACAAGGGTGCTAGCGGAGGAATGGTGAGCAAGGGCGAGGAGACCACAATGGGCGTAATCAAGC
CCGACATGAAGATCAAGCTGAAGATGGAGGGCAACGTGAATGGCCACGCCTTCGTGATCGAGGGCGAGGG
CGAGGGCAAGCCCTACGACGGCACCAACACCATCAACCTGGAGGTGAAGGAGGGAGCCCCCCTGCCCTTC
TCCTACGACATTCTGACCACCGCGTTCGCCTACGGCAACAGGGCCTTCACCAAGTACCCCGACGACATCC
CCAACTACTTCAAGCAGTCCTTCCCCGAGGGCTACTCTTGGGAGCGCACCATGACCTTCGAGGACAAGGG
CATCGTGAAGGTGAAGTCCGACATCTCCATGGAGGAGGACTCCTTCATCTACGAGATACACCTCAAGGGC
GAGAACTTCCCCCCCAACGGCCCCGTGATGCAGAAGAAGACCACCGGCTGGGACGCCTCCACCGAGAGGA
TGTACGTGCGCGACGGCGTGCTGAAGGGCGACGTCAAGCACAAGCTGCTGCTGGAGGGCGGCGGCCACCA
CCGCGTTGACTTCAAGACCATCTACAGGGCCAAGAAGGCGGTGAAGCTGCCCGACTATCACTTTGTGGAC
CACCGC
