>Addgene plasmid #39833 | EKAR2G_design1_mTFP_227_Venus_wt | addgene partial sequence | sequence record 54760 | pTriExDOWN
CCACCTTCTGATAGGCAGCCTGCACCTGAGGTTAATCACTTAGTGATGGTGATGGTGATGGTGGTGCTCG
AGTCATTAGATATCTCATTCGTCAAGTTCAAGTTCTTCAAGTTTTTTTTGAAGGATATCGGTACCCTTGT
ACAGCTCGTCCATGCCGAGAGTGATCCCGGCGGCGGTCACGAACTCCAGCAGGACCATGTGATCGCGCTT
CTCGTTGGGGTCTTTGCTCAGGGCGGACTGGTAGCTCAGGTAGTGGTTGTCGGGCAGCAGCACGGGGCCG
TCGCCGATGGGGGTGTTCTGCTGGTAGTGGTCGGCGAGCTGCACGCCGCCGTCCTCGATGTTGTGGCGGA
TCTTGAAGTTGGCCTTGATGCCGTTCTTCTGCTTGTCGGCGGTGATATAGACGTTGTGGCTGTTGTAGTT
GTACTCCAGCTTGTGCCCCAGGATGTTGCCGTCCTCCTTGAAGTCGATGCCCTTCAGCTCGATGCGGTTC
ACCAGGGTGTCGCCCTCGAACTTCACCTCGGCGCGGGTCTTGTAGTTGCCGTCGTCCTTGAAGAAGATGG
TGCGCTCCTGGACGTAGCCTTCGGGCATGGCGGACTTGAAGAAGTCGTGCTGCTTCATGTGGTCGGGGTA
GCGGGCGAAGCACTGCAGGCCGTAGCCCAGGGTGGTCACGAGGGTGGGCCAGGGCACGGGCAGCTTGCCG
GTGGTGCAGATCAGCTTCAGGGTCAGCTTGCCGTAGGTGGCATCGCCCTCGCCCTCGCCGGACACGCTGA
ACTTGTGGCCGTTTACGTCGCCGTCCAGCTCGACCAGGATGGGCACCACCCCGGTGAACAGCTCCTCGCC
CTTGCTCACCATCGCGGCCGCGATGTCCCGCGCCCGCGGGAATTGGAATGAAAGCTTTGCCTTTCCTACT
G
